Addgene plasmid #100847: pAAV.Syn.Flex.NES-jRCaMP1a.WPRE.SV40
Purpose: AAV expression of Cre recombinase-activated jRCaMP1a, a red fluorescent calcium sensor protein, from the Synapsin promoter
Depositing lab: Douglas Kim & GENIE Project. Depositing organization: HHMI, Janelia Research Campus. Publication: Sensitive red protein calcium indicators for imaging neural activity. Dana H, Mohar B, Sun Y, Narayan S, Gordus A, Hasseman JP, Tsegaye G, Holt GT, Hu A, Walpita D, Patel R, Macklin JJ, Bargmann CI, Ahrens MB, Schreiter ER, Jayaraman V, Looger LL, Svoboda K, Kim DS. eLife. 2016 Mar 24;5. pii: e12727. doi: 10.7554/eLife.12727. PubMed 27011354.
Backbone
  Vector backbone: pAAV
  Vector type: Mammalian Expression, AAV
Growth in bacteria
  Bacterial resistance: Ampicillin, 100 μg/mL
  Growth temperature: 37°C
  Growth strain: NEB Stable
  Copy number: Unknown
Gene/Insert
  Gene/Insert name: jRCaMP1a (alt name: RCaMP1h variant 1488)
  Species: Synthetic
  Promoter: Synapsin
  Cloning method: Unknown
  Sequencing primers: 5′ unknown
Terms and licenses: Academic/Nonprofit Terms; Industry Terms: Not Available to Industry
Depositor comments: This plasmid was previously available as pAAV.Syn.Flex.NES-jRCaMP1a.WPRE.SV40 (p3854) from the Penn Vector Core. This plasmid was created as part of the GENIE project at Janelia Research Campus.
How to cite: pAAV.Syn.Flex.NES-jRCaMP1a.WPRE.SV40 was a gift from Douglas Kim & GENIE Project (Addgene plasmid # 100847)
