[The description below was written by a language model from this plasmid's Addgene catalogue record and pLannotate feature annotations shown in this document.]
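Description:
pAAV.Syn.Flex.NES-jRCaMP1a.WPRE.SV40 is a 5,972 bp AAV transfer plasmid for Cre-dependent, neuron-restricted expression of the red fluorescent calcium indicator jRCaMP1a (also recorded as RCaMP1h variant 1488). It is built on a pAAV backbone and propagated in E. coli through a high-copy ColE1/pUC-type origin with ampicillin selection from the bla gene. An f1 phage origin is also present. The short lacZα, lacI, multiple cloning site and SV40 large T antigen matches in the annotation appear to be backbone remnants rather than functional elements.

The expression cassette lies between two AAV2 inverted terminal repeats, which allow the intervening DNA to be replicated and packaged into recombinant AAV particles. The human synapsin I promoter drives transcription and confers neuron-specific expression. Downstream, the sensor coding sequence is annotated on the reverse strand, so it sits in antisense orientation relative to the promoter. It is flanked on each side by a lox2272 site and a loxP site, with the upstream and downstream pairs facing in opposite directions. This is the FLEX (double-inverted) arrangement. Without Cre, no functional transcript is made. With Cre, recombination between the compatible sites inverts the cassette and then excises one site of each pair, locking the open reading frame in the sense orientation. The name indicates an N-terminal nuclear export signal (NES), which would keep the sensor in the cytoplasm, although it is not annotated separately. A short His-tag-like fragment is detected at the 5′ end of the coding sequence. A WPRE follows the floxed region to enhance transcript stability and expression, and an SV40 polyadenylation signal terminates the message.

The construct is used to make AAV for imaging calcium-linked neural activity in genetically defined, Cre-expressing neuronal populations.
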