Features (pLannotate 1.2.2; 20 found; start..end, strand, type, name):
    211..658     +  promoter       hSyn promoter: human synapsin I promoter; confers neuron-specific expression (Kügler et al., 2003)
    688..721     -  protein_bind   lox2272: Cre-mediated recombination occurs in the 8-bp core sequence (GGATACTT). lox2272 sites are compatible with each other, but incompatible with loxP or loxN sites (Lee and Saito, 1988). Cre recombinase
    784..817     -  protein_bind   loxP: Cre-mediated recombination occurs in the 8-bp core sequence (GCATACAT). Cre recombinase
    831..2129    -  CDS            RCaMP: RCaMP is a basic (constitutively fluorescent) red fluorescent protein published in 2013, derived from Entacmaea quadricolor.
   2127..2147    -  CDS            capTEV™ (fragment): composite tag for in vivo biotinylation, TEV protease cleavage, and 6xHis tagging
   2230..2263    +  protein_bind   lox2272: Cre-mediated recombination occurs in the 8-bp core sequence (GGATACTT). lox2272 sites are compatible with each other, but incompatible with loxP or loxN sites (Lee and Saito, 1988). Cre recombinase
   2334..2367    +  protein_bind   loxP: Cre-mediated recombination occurs in the 8-bp core sequence (GCATACAT). Cre recombinase
   2385..2409    +  misc_feature   MCS (fragment): pBluescript multiple cloning site
   2409..2997    +  misc_feature   WPRE: woodchuck hepatitis virus posttranscriptional regulatory element
   2998..3017    +  misc_feature   MCS (fragment): pBluescript multiple cloning site
   3046..3167    -  polyA_signal   SV40 poly(A) signal: SV40 polyadenylation signal
   3190..3258    -  CDS            large T antigen (fragment): large T antigen from SV40 (simian virus 40)
   3329..3461    +  repeat_region  AAV2 ITR (fragment): inverted terminal repeat of adeno-associated virus serotype 2 inverted
   3456..3525    +  CDS            lacZα (fragment): LacZα fragment of β-galactosidase; lacZ fragment
   3530..3958    +  rep_origin     f1 ori (sequence partly withheld): f1 bacteriophage origin of replication; arrow indicates direction of (+) strand synthesis
   4011..4115    +  promoter       AmpR promoter: bla
   4116..4976    +  CDS            AmpR: β-lactamase; bla; confers resistance to ampicillin, carbenicillin, and related antibiotics
   5147..5735    +  rep_origin     ori: high-copy-number ColE1/pMB1/pBR322/pUC origin of replication
   5918..2       +  CDS            lacI (fragment) (across the origin): lac repressor; lacI; The lac repressor binds to the lac operator to inhibit transcription in E. coli. This inhibition can be relieved by adding lactose or isopropyl-β-D-thiogalactopyranoside (IPTG).
   5968..129     -  repeat_region  AAV2 ITR (across the origin): inverted terminal repeat of adeno-associated virus serotype 2 inverted
>Addgene plasmid #100847 | pAAV.Syn.Flex.NES-jRCaMP1a.WPRE.SV40 | depositor full sequence | sequence record 189705 | pAAV.Syn.Flex.NES-jRCaMP1a.WPRE.SV40 sequence 5972 bps
TGCGCGCTCGCTCGCTCACTGAGGCCGCCCGGGCAAAGCCCGGGCGTCGGGCGACCTTTGGTCGCCCGGC
CTCAGTGAGCGAGCGAGCGCGCAGAGAGGGAGTGGCCAACTCCATCACTAGGGGTTCCTTGTAGTTAATG
ATTAACCCGCCATGCTACTTATCTACGTAGCCATGCTCTAGGAAGATCTCTGCAGAGGGCCCTGCGTATG
AGTGCAAGTGGGTTTTAGGACCAGGATGAGGCGGGGTGGGGGTGCCTACCTGACGACCGACCCCGACCCA
CTGGACAAGCACCCAACCCCCATTCCCCAAATTGCGCATCCCCTATCAGAGAGGGGGAGGGGAAACAGGA
TGCGGCGAGGCGCGTGCGCACTGCCAGCTTCAGCACCGCGGACAGTGCCTTCGCCCCCGCCTGGCGGCGC
GCGCCACCGCCGCCTCAGCACTGAAGGCGCGCTGACGTCACTCGCCGGTCCCCCGCAAACTCCCCTTCCC
GGCCACCTTGGTCGCGTCCGCGCCGCCGCCGGCCCAGCCGGACCGCACCACGCGAGGCGCGAGATAGGGG
GGCACGGGCGCGACCATCTGCGCTGCGGCGCCGGCGACTCAGCGCTGCCTCAGTCTGCGGTGGGCAGCGG
AGGAGTCGTGTCGTGCCTGAGAGCGCAGTCGAATTCAAGCTGCTAGCAAGGATCCCCATAACTTCGTATA
AAGTATCCTATACGAAGTTATATCAAAATAGGAAGACCAATGCTTCACCATCGACCCGAATTGCCAAGCA
TCACCATCGACCCATAACTTCGTATAATGTATGCTATACGAAGTTATACTAGAGCTTTCACTTCGCTGTC
ATCATTTGTACAAACTCTTCGTAGTTTACCTGACCATCCCCATCGCTGTCTGCTTCCCTGATCATTTCAT
CAACCTCTTCATCTGTTAACTTCTCTCCAAGGTTTGTCATCACGTGGCGAAGCTCTGCTGCACTGATGTA
GCCATTGCCATCCTTATCAAACACGCCGAACGCTTCTCTAATTTCTTCTTCACTGTCTGTGTATTTCATT
TTTCTTGCCATCATAATCAGGAACTCAGGGAAGTCGATTGTGCCGTCACCGTCGGCATCTACTTCATTGA
TCATGTCCTGCAGCTCTGCTTCTGTGGGGTTCTGCCCCAGAGACCGCATCACCGTCCCCAGCTCCTTGGT
TGTTATTGTCCCATCCCCGTCCTTGTCAAATAGGGAGAAAGCCTCTTTAAATTCTGCGATCTGCTCTTCA
GTGGTTTGGGAGTCCGTAGGCTCCCAACCTTTGGTTTTCTTTTGCATTACAGCACCATTGCTCGGGAAGT
TCACACCGCGAACCTGCACGTGATACACCAGGCAGCCATCCTCCAGAGACGTGTCTTGCATAACGGTAAT
TACGCCGCCGTCTTCGTAACGGGTCACACGTTCCCAGGTAAAACCTTCCGGGAAGGACTGCTTAAAGAAA
TCCGGGATGCCTTTCGGATATTTGATGAAGGTACGGGAGCCATACATAAAGGACGTCGCCAGGATGTCGA
ACGCAAACGGCAGCGGACCACCCTCGATCACTTTGATACGCATAGTCTGGGTGCCCATATACGGGTTGCC
TTCGCCTTCACCAGTGCATTTGAACTGGTGGCCGTTTACGGAGCCTTCCAGAACCACTTTCATACGCATG
TTCTCCTTGATCAGGGAGTTCATGCTCCCTCCGGTACCGCCGCCACCACCCAGGCCCACAAACTTGGCAA
CTGCGTGTTCACGCTGTACGACAAACATTTCGTTATCGCTCTCCTCCAGGCGCTCCAGACGGTGGCTGAC
GCTATGAATGGCAGGCATCTTAATGTTGCCGACAGTCTTTTTGGAGCGGTAGGTGGTCACGAAAGAACAG
GACAGGTGACCGCCGCCATCAACTTTCAGCGCCATGTGAGTGTAACCACGCAGACCACCATCCGCTGGGT
ACATCATTTCGCAGTTGATCGCTGAGCTCAGCCGACCTATAGCTCTGACTGCGTGACCTGTCTTATTCCA
CTTACGACGTGATGAGTCGACCATTGTTGCGAGATCCTTATCGTCATCGTCGTACAGATCCCGACCCATT
TGCTGTCCACCAGTCATGCTAGCCATACCATGATGATGATGATGATGAGAACCTCCTCCAGTCTTGTTAA
TATCAAGTCCAGCCAACTTAAGAGCAAGCTCGTTCTGCAGCATGGTGGCGGATCCTAGTATAACTTCGTA
TAGGATACTTTATACGAAGTTATCATTGGGATTCTTCCTATTTTGATCCAAGCATCACCATCGACCCTCT
AGTCCAGATCTCACCATCGACCCATAACTTCGTATAGCATACATTATACGAAGTTATGTCCCTCGAAGAG
GTTCGAATTCGATATCAAGCTTATCGATAATCAACCTCTGGATTACAAAATTTGTGAAAGATTGACTGGT
ATTCTTAACTATGTTGCTCCTTTTACGCTATGTGGATACGCTGCTTTAATGCCTTTGTATCATGCTATTG
CTTCCCGTATGGCTTTCATTTTCTCCTCCTTGTATAAATCCTGGTTGCTGTCTCTTTATGAGGAGTTGTG
GCCCGTTGTCAGGCAACGTGGCGTGGTGTGCACTGTGTTTGCTGACGCAACCCCCACTGGTTGGGGCATT
GCCACCACCTGTCAGCTCCTTTCCGGGACTTTCGCTTTCCCCCTCCCTATTGCCACGGCGGAACTCATCG
CCGCCTGCCTTGCCCGCTGCTGGACAGGGGCTCGGCTGTTGGGCACTGACAATTCCGTGGTGTTGTCGGG
GAAATCATCGTCCTTTCCTTGGCTGCTCGCCTGTGTTGCCACCTGGATTCTGCGCGGGACGTCCTTCTGC
TACGTCCCTTCGGCCCTCAATCCAGCGGACCTTCCTTCCCGCGGCCTGCTGCCGGCTCTGCGGCCTCTTC
CGCGTCTTCGCCTTCGCCCTCAGACGAGTCGGATCTCCCTTTGGGCCGCCTCCCCGCATCGATACCGTCG
ACCTCGACCCGGGCGGCCGCTTCGAGCAGACATGATAAGATACATTGATGAGTTTGGACAAACCACAACT
AGAATGCAGTGAAAAAAATGCTTTATTTGTGAAATTTGTGATGCTATTGCTTTATTTGTAACCATTATAA
GCTGCAATAAACAAGTTAACAACAACAATTGCATTCATTTTATGTTTCAGGTTCAGGGGGAGATGTGGGA
GGTTTTTTAAAGCAAGTAAAACCTCTACAAATGTGGTAAAATCGATAAGGATCTTCCTAGAGCATGGCTA
CGTAGATAAGTAGCATGGCGGGTTAATCATTAACTACAAGGAACCCCTAGTGATGGAGTTGGCCACTCCC
TCTCTGCGCGCTCGCTCGCTCACTGAGGCCGGGCGACCAAAGGTCGCCCGACGCCCGGGCTTTGCCCGGG
CGGCCTCAGTGAGCGAGCGAGCGCGCAGCTGGCGTAATAGCGAAGAGGCCCGCACCGATCGCCCTTCCCA
ACAGTTGCGCAGCCTGAATGGCGAATGGG
[124 nt withheld, positions 3530-3653]
C
[91 nt withheld, positions 3655-3745]
A
[49 nt withheld, positions 3747-3795]
CCTTTGACGTTGGAGTCCACGTTCTTT
[37 nt withheld, positions 3823-3859]
ACCCTATCTCGGTCTATTCTTTTGATTTATAAGGGATTTTGCCGATTTCGGCCTATTGGTTAAAAAATGA
GCTGATTTAACAAAAATTTAACGCGAATTTTAACAAAATATTAACGCTTACAATTTAGGTGGCACTTTTC
GGGGAAATGTGCGCGGAACCCCTATTTGTTTATTTTTCTAAATACATTCAAATATGTATCCGCTCATGAG
ACAATAACCCTGATAAATGCTTCAATAATATTGAAAAAGGAAGAGTATGAGTATTCAACATTTCCGTGTC
GCCCTTATTCCCTTTTTTGCGGCATTTTGCCTTCCTGTTTTTGCTCACCCAGAAACGCTGGTGAAAGTAA
AAGATGCTGAAGATCAGTTGGGTGCACGAGTGGGTTACATCGAACTGGATCTCAACAGCGGTAAGATCCT
TGAGAGTTTTCGCCCCGAAGAACGTTTTCCAATGATGAGCACTTTTAAAGTTCTGCTATGTGGCGCGGTA
TTATCCCGTATTGACGCCGGGCAAGAGCAACTCGGTCGCCGCATACACTATTCTCAGAATGACTTGGTTG
AGTACTCACCAGTCACAGAAAAGCATCTTACGGATGGCATGACAGTAAGAGAATTATGCAGTGCTGCCAT
AACCATGAGTGATAACACTGCGGCCAACTTACTTCTGACAACGATCGGAGGACCGAAGGAGCTAACCGCT
TTTTTGCACAACATGGGGGATCATGTAACTCGCCTTGATCGTTGGGAACCGGAGCTGAATGAAGCCATAC
CAAACGACGAGCGTGACACCACGATGCCTGTAGCAATGGCAACAACGTTGCGCAAACTATTAACTGGCGA
ACTACTTACTCTAGCTTCCCGGCAACAATTAATAGACTGGATGGAGGCGGATAAAGTTGCAGGACCACTT
CTGCGCTCGGCCCTTCCGGCTGGCTGGTTTATTGCTGATAAATCTGGAGCCGGTGAGCGTGGGTCTCGCG
GTATCATTGCAGCACTGGGGCCAGATGGTAAGCCCTCCCGTATCGTAGTTATCTACACGACGGGGAGTCA
GGCAACTATGGATGAACGAAATAGACAGATCGCTGAGATAGGTGCCTCACTGATTAAGCATTGGTAACTG
TCAGACCAAGTTTACTCATATATACTTTAGATTGATTTAAAACTTCATTTTTAATTTAAAAGGATCTAGG
TGAAGATCCTTTTTGATAATCTCATGACCAAAATCCCTTAACGTGAGTTTTCGTTCCACTGAGCGTCAGA
CCCCGTAGAAAAGATCAAAGGATCTTCTTGAGATCCTTTTTTTCTGCGCGTAATCTGCTGCTTGCAAACA
AAAAAACCACCGCTACCAGCGGTGGTTTGTTTGCCGGATCAAGAGCTACCAACTCTTTTTCCGAAGGTAA
CTGGCTTCAGCAGAGCGCAGATACCAAATACTGTTCTTCTAGTGTAGCCGTAGTTAGGCCACCACTTCAA
GAACTCTGTAGCACCGCCTACATACCTCGCTCTGCTAATCCTGTTACCAGTGGCTGCTGCCAGTGGCGAT
AAGTCGTGTCTTACCGGGTTGGACTCAAGACGATAGTTACCGGATAAGGCGCAGCGGTCGGGCTGAACGG
GGGGTTCGTGCACACAGCCCAGCTTGGAGCGAACGACCTACACCGAACTGAGATACCTACAGCGTGAGCT
ATGAGAAAGCGCCACGCTTCCCGAAGGGAGAAAGGCGGACAGGTATCCGGTAAGCGGCAGGGTCGGAACA
GGAGAGCGCACGAGGGAGCTTCCAGGGGGAAACGCCTGGTATCTTTATAGTCCTGTCGGGTTTCGCCACC
TCTGACTTGAGCGTCGATTTTTGTGATGCTCGTCAGGGGGGCGGAGCCTATGGAAAAACGCCAGCAACGC
GGCCTTTTTACGGTTCCTGGCCTTTTGCTGGCCTTTTGCTCACATGTTCTTTCCTGCGTTATCCCCTGAT
TCTGTGGATAACCGTATTACCGCCTTTGAGTGAGCTGATACCGCTCGCCGCAGCCGAACGACCGAGCGCA
GCGAGTCAGTGAGCGAGGAAGCGGAAGAGCGCCCAATACGCAAACCGCCTCTCCCCGCGCGTTGGCCGAT
TCATTAATGCAGC
